Addgene plasmid #155013: pcDNA-GFP-EphrinB3-Flag(A227Y)
Purpose: Expresses N-terminally GFP-tagged and C-terminally Flag-tagged EphrinB3 A227Y variant from pcDNA3.1
Depositing lab: Sinisa Urban. Depositing organization: Johns Hopkins University and School of Medicine. Publication: Designed Parasite-Selective Rhomboid Inhibitors Block Invasion and Clear Blood-Stage Malaria. Gandhi S, Baker RP, Cho S, Stanchev S, Strisovsky K, Urban S. Cell Chem Biol. 2020 Aug 31. pii: S2451-9456(20)30333-0. doi: 10.1016/j.chembiol.2020.08.011. PubMed 32888502.
Backbone
  Vector backbone: pcDNA3.1
  Backbone manufacturer: Invitrogen
  Backbone size w/o insert (bp): 5500
  Total vector size (bp): 6535
  Vector type: Mammalian Expression
Growth in bacteria
  Bacterial resistance: Ampicillin, 100 μg/mL
  Growth temperature: 37°C
  Growth strain: DH5alpha
  Copy number: High Copy
Gene/Insert
  Gene/Insert name: EphrinB3
  Species: H. sapiens (human)
  Insert size (bp): 1035
  Mutation: A227Y
  GenBank ID: NM_001406.4
  Entrez Gene: EPHB3 (a.k.a. EK2, ETK2, HEK2, TYRO6)
  Promoter: CMV
  Tag / fusion protein: signal peptide (residues 1 to 32) from TGF alpha (N terminal on insert); GFP (N terminal on insert); Flag (C terminal on insert)
  Cloning method: Restriction Enzyme; 5′ cloning site EcoRI (not destroyed); 3′ cloning site NotI (not destroyed)
  Sequencing primers: 5′ T7 forward; 3′ BGH reverse
Terms and licenses: Academic/Nonprofit Terms; Industry Terms: Not Available to Industry
How to cite: pcDNA-GFP-EphrinB3-Flag(A227Y) was a gift from Sinisa Urban (Addgene plasmid # 155013 ; http://n2t.net/addgene:155013 ; RRID:Addgene_155013)
