[The description below was written by a language model from this plasmid's Addgene catalogue record and pLannotate feature annotations shown in this document.]
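Description:
pcDNA-GFP-EphrinB3-Flag(A227Y) is a mammalian expression plasmid built on the pcDNA3.1 backbone for transient or stable expression of a doubly tagged human ephrin-B3 variant. It is propagated in E. coli from a high-copy ColE1/pUC-type origin under ampicillin selection (AmpR with its own promoter). It also carries an f1 origin and an SV40 promoter-driven neomycin phosphotransferase cassette with an SV40 polyadenylation signal, which would allow G418 selection of transfected mammalian cells.

The expression cassette is driven by the CMV immediate-early enhancer and promoter and terminated by the bovine growth hormone poly(A) signal. A T7 promoter sits just upstream of the coding region. The open reading frame begins with the signal peptide of human TGF-alpha (residues 1 to 32), which directs the fusion into the secretory pathway. EGFP follows, and then the ephrin-B3 coding sequence, annotated as a fragment, which is consistent with the native signal peptide having been replaced. The insert carries the A227Y substitution and ends in a C-terminal Flag tag; the tag is listed in the catalogue but was not picked up as a separate feature. The insert was cloned between EcoRI and NotI sites. With GFP on the extracellular N-terminus and Flag on the cytoplasmic C-terminus, the two ends of this single-pass membrane protein can be followed independently. The associated publication concerns rhomboid protease inhibitors, which suggests a role as a cleavage substrate variant, though the record does not state this.

Two discrepancies appear in the record. The sequenced plasmid is 7,178 nt, larger than the catalogued total of 6,535 bp. The Entrez field also names the EPHB3 receptor, although the insert is annotated as EFNB3.
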