Features (pLannotate 1.2.2; 22 found; start..end, strand, type, name):
     28..80      -  misc_feature   bom (fragment): basis of mobility region from pBR322
    235..614     +  enhancer       CMV enhancer: human cytomegalovirus immediate early enhancer
    615..818     +  promoter       CMV promoter: human cytomegalovirus (CMV) immediate early promoter
    814..847     +  LTR            5' LTR (truncated) (fragment): truncated 5' long terminal repeat (LTR) from HIV-1
    863..881     +  promoter       T7 promoter: promoter for bacteriophage T7 RNA polymerase
    920..1009    +  CDS            TGFA (fragment): TGFA_HUMAN - Experimental evidence at protein level: Swiss-Prot protein existence level 1. TGF alpha is a mitogenic polypeptide that is able to bind to the EGF receptor/EGFR and to act synergistically with TGF beta to promote anchorage-independent cell proliferation in soft agar. From Homo sapiens (Human).
   1016..1732    +  CDS            EGFP: EGFP is a basic (constitutively fluorescent) green fluorescent protein published in 1996, derived from Aequorea victoria. It is reported to be a rapidly-maturing weak dimer with moderate acid sensitivity.
   1760..2698    +  CDS            EFNB3 (fragment): EFNB3_HUMAN - Also known as EPLG8, LERK8. Experimental evidence at protein level: Swiss-Prot protein existence level 1. (Microbial infection) Acts as a receptor for nipah virus and hendra virus. From Homo sapiens (Human).
   2775..2999    +  polyA_signal   bGH poly(A) signal: bovine growth hormone polyadenylation signal
   3003..3024    +  promoter       SV40 promoter (fragment): SV40 enhancer and early promoter
   3045..3473    +  rep_origin     f1 ori (sequence partly withheld): f1 bacteriophage origin of replication; arrow indicates direction of (+) strand synthesis
   3487..3816    +  promoter       SV40 promoter: SV40 enhancer and early promoter
   3883..4674    +  CDS            neo: KKA2_KLEPN - Also known as kan, nptII. Experimental evidence at protein level: Swiss-Prot protein existence level 1. Resistance to kanamycin, neomycin, paromomycin, ribostamycin, butirosin and gentamicin B. From Klebsiella pneumoniae.
   4698..4856    +  CDS            ble (fragment): BLE_KLEPN - Experimental evidence at protein level: Swiss-Prot protein existence level 1. Binding protein with a strong affinity to the bleomycin family of antibiotics. Binds to CL990; an antimitotic-antibiotic compound. From Klebsiella pneumoniae.
   4851..4972    +  polyA_signal   SV40 poly(A) signal: SV40 polyadenylation signal
   5045..5061    -  protein_bind   lac operator: The lac repressor binds to the lac operator to inhibit transcription in E. coli. This inhibition can be relieved by adding lactose or isopropyl-β-D-thiogalactopyranoside (IPTG). lac repressor encoded by lacI
   5069..5099    -  promoter       lac promoter: promoter for the E. coli lac operon
   5114..5135    -  protein_bind   CAP binding site: CAP binding activates transcription in the presence of cAMP. E. coli catabolite activator protein
   5148..5240    -  CDS            lacI (fragment): lac repressor; lacI; The lac repressor binds to the lac operator to inhibit transcription in E. coli. This inhibition can be relieved by adding lactose or isopropyl-β-D-thiogalactopyranoside (IPTG).
   5423..6011    -  rep_origin     ori: high-copy-number ColE1/pMB1/pBR322/pUC origin of replication
   6182..7042    -  CDS            AmpR: β-lactamase; bla; confers resistance to ampicillin, carbenicillin, and related antibiotics
   7043..7147    -  promoter       AmpR promoter: bla
>Addgene plasmid #155013 | pcDNA-GFP-EphrinB3-Flag(A227Y) | addgene full sequence | sequence record 310418 | Addgene NGS Result
GACGGATCGGGAGATCTCCCGATCCCCTATGGTGCACTCTCAGTACAATCTGCTCTGATGCCGCATAGTT
AAGCCAGTATCTGCTCCCTGCTTGTGTGTTGGAGGTCGCTGAGTAGTGCGCGAGCAAAATTTAAGCTACA
ACAAGGCAAGGCTTGACCGACAATTGCATGAAGAATCTGCTTAGGGTTAGGCGTTTTGCGCTGCTTCGCG
ATGTACGGGCCAGATATACGCGTTGACATTGATTATTGACTAGTTATTAATAGTAATCAATTACGGGGTC
ATTAGTTCATAGCCCATATATGGAGTTCCGCGTTACATAACTTACGGTAAATGGCCCGCCTGGCTGACCG
CCCAACGACCCCCGCCCATTGACGTCAATAATGACGTATGTTCCCATAGTAACGCCAATAGGGACTTTCC
ATTGACGTCAATGGGTGGAGTATTTACGGTAAACTGCCCACTTGGCAGTACATCAAGTGTATCATATGCC
AAGTACGCCCCCTATTGACGTCAATGACGGTAAATGGCCCGCCTGGCATTATGCCCAGTACATGACCTTA
TGGGACTTTCCTACTTGGCAGTACATCTACGTATTAGTCATCGCTATTACCATGGTGATGCGGTTTTGGC
AGTACATCAATGGGCGTGGATAGCGGTTTGACTCACGGGGATTTCCAAGTCTCCACCCCATTGACGTCAA
TGGGAGTTTGTTTTGGCACCAAAATCAACGGGACTTTCCAAAATGTCGTAACAACTCCGCCCCATTGACG
CAAATGGGCGGTAGGCGTGTACGGTGGGAGGTCTATATAAGCAGAGCTCTCTGGCTAACTAGAGAACCCA
CTGCTTACTGGCTTATCGAAATTAATACGACTCACTATAGGGAGACCCAAGCTGGCTAGCGTTTAAACTT
AAGCTTACCATGGTCCCCTCGGCTGGACAGCTCGCCCTGTTCGCTCTGGGTATTGTGTTGGCTGCGTGCC
AGGCCTTGGAGAACAGCACGTCCCCGCTGCGTACGATGGTGAGCAAGGGCGAGGAGCTGTTCACCGGGGT
GGTGCCCATCCTGGTCGAGCTGGACGGCGACGTAAACGGCCACAAGTTCAGCGTGTCCGGCGAGGGCGAG
GGCGATGCCACCTACGGCAAGCTGACCCTGAAGTTCATCTGCACCACCGGCAAGCTGCCCGTGCCCTGGC
CCACCCTCGTGACCACCCTGACCTACGGCGTGCAGTGCTTCAGCCGCTACCCCGACCACATGAAGCAGCA
CGACTTCTTCAAGTCCGCCATGCCCGAAGGCTACGTCCAGGAGCGCACCATCTTCTTCAAGGACGACGGC
AACTACAAGACCCGCGCCGAGGTGAAGTTCGAGGGCGACACCCTGGTGAACCGCATCGAGCTGAAGGGCA
TCGACTTCAAGGAGGACGGCAACATCCTGGGGCACAAGCTGGAGTACAACTACAACAGCCACAACGTCTA
TATCATGGCCGACAAGCAGAAGAACGGCATCAAGGTGAACTTCAAGATCCGCCACAACATCGAGGACGGC
AGCGTGCAGCTCGCCGACCACTACCAGCAGAACACCCCCATCGGCGACGGCCCCGTGCTGCTGCCCGACA
ACCACTACCTGAGCACCCAGTCCGCCCTGAGCAAAGACCCCAACGAGAAGCGCGATCACATGGTCCTGCT
GGAGTTCGTGACCGCCGCCGGGATCACTCTCGGCATGGACGAGCTGTACAAGTCCGGCCGGACTCAGGGA
GCAGAATTCCTCAGCCTGGAGCCTGTCTACTGGAACTCGGCGAATAAGAGGTTCCAGGCAGAGGGTGGTT
ATGTGCTGTACCCTCAGATCGGGGACCGGCTAGACCTGCTCTGCCCCAGGGCCCGGCCTCCTGGCCCTCA
CTCCTCTCCTAATTATGAGTTCTACAAGCTGTACCTGGTAGGGGGTGCTCAGGGCCGGCGCTGTGAGGCA
CCCCCTGCCCCAAACCTCCTTCTCACTTGTGATCGCCCAGACCTGGATCTCCGCTTCACCATCAAGTTCC
AGGAGTATAGCCCTAATCTCTGGGGCCACGAGTTCCGCTCGCACCACGATTACTACATCATTGCCACATC
GGATGGGACCCGGGAGGGCCTGGAGAGCCTGCAGGGAGGTGTGTGCCTAACCAGAGGCATGAAGGTGCTT
CTCCGAGTGGGACAAAGTCCCCGAGGAGGGGCTGTCCCCCGAAAACCTGTGTCTGAAATGCCCATGGAAA
GAGACCGAGGGGCAGCCCACAGCCTGGAGCCTGGGAAGGAGAACCTGCCAGGTGACCCCACCAGCAATGC
AACCTCCCGGGGTGCTGAAGGCCCCCTGCCCCCTCCCAGCATGCCTTATGTGGCTGGGGCAGCAGGGGGG
CTGGCGCTGCTCTTGCTGGGCGTGGCAGGGGCTGGGGGTGCCATGTGTTGGCGGAGACGGCGGGCCAAGC
CTTCGGAGAGTCGCCACCCTGGTCCTGGCTCCTTCGGGAGGGGAGGGTCTCTGGGCCTGGGGGGTGGAGG
TGGGATGGGACCTCGGGAGGCTGAGCCTGGGGAGCTAGGGATAGCTCTGCGGGGTGGCGGGGCTGCAGAT
CCCCCCTTCTGCCCCCACTATGAGAAGGTGAGTGGTGACTATGGGCATCCTGTGTATATCGTGCAGGATG
GGCCCCCGCAGAGCCCTCCAAACATCTACTACAAGGTAGATTACAAGGACGATGACGATAAGTAGGCGGC
CGCATAATCTAGAGGGCCCGTTTAAACCCGCTGATCAGCCTCGACTGTGCCTTCTAGTTGCCAGCCATCT
GTTGTTTGCCCCTCCCCCGTGCCTTCCTTGACCCTGGAAGGTGCCACTCCCACTGTCCTTTCCTAATAAA
ATGAGGAAATTGCATCGCATTGTCTGAGTAGGTGTCATTCTATTCTGGGGGGTGGGGTGGGGCAGGACAG
CAAGGGGGAGGATTGGGAAGACAATAGCAGGCATGCTGGGGATGCGGTGGGCTCTATGGCTTCTGAGGCG
GAAAGAACCAGCTGGGGCTCTAGGGGGTATCCCC
[124 nt withheld, positions 3045-3168]
C
[91 nt withheld, positions 3170-3260]
A
[49 nt withheld, positions 3262-3310]
CCTTTGACGTTGGAGTCCACGTTCTTT
[37 nt withheld, positions 3338-3374]
ACCCTATCTCGGTCTATTCTTTTGATTTATAAGGGATTTTGCCGATTTCGGCCTATTGGTTAAAAAATGA
GCTGATTTAACAAAAATTTAACGCGAATTAATTCTGTGGAATGTGTGTCAGTTAGGGTGTGGAAAGTCCC
CAGGCTCCCCAGCAGGCAGAAGTATGCAAAGCATGCATCTCAATTAGTCAGCAACCAGGTGTGGAAAGTC
CCCAGGCTCCCCAGCAGGCAGAAGTATGCAAAGCATGCATCTCAATTAGTCAGCAACCATAGTCCCGCCC
CTAACTCCGCCCATCCCGCCCCTAACTCCGCCCAGTTCCGCCCATTCTCCGCCCCATGGCTGACTAATTT
TTTTTATTTATGCAGAGGCCGAGGCCGCCTCTGCCTCTGAGCTATTCCAGAAGTAGTGAGGAGGCTTTTT
TGGAGGCCTAGGCTTTTGCAAAAAGCTCCCGGGAGCTTGTATATCCATTTTCGGATCTGATCAAGAGACA
GGATGAGGATCGTTTCGCATGATTGAACAAGATGGATTGCACGCAGGTTCTCCGGCCGCTTGGGTGGAGA
GGCTATTCGGCTATGACTGGGCACAACAGACAATCGGCTGCTCTGATGCCGCCGTGTTCCGGCTGTCAGC
GCAGGGGCGCCCGGTTCTTTTTGTCAAGACCGACCTGTCCGGTGCCCTGAATGAACTGCAGGACGAGGCA
GCGCGGCTATCGTGGCTGGCCACGACGGGCGTTCCTTGCGCAGCTGTGCTCGACGTTGTCACTGAAGCGG
GAAGGGACTGGCTGCTATTGGGCGAAGTGCCGGGGCAGGATCTCCTGTCATCTCACCTTGCTCCTGCCGA
GAAAGTATCCATCATGGCTGATGCAATGCGGCGGCTGCATACGCTTGATCCGGCTACCTGCCCATTCGAC
CACCAAGCGAAACATCGCATCGAGCGAGCACGTACTCGGATGGAAGCCGGTCTTGTCGATCAGGATGATC
TGGACGAAGAGCATCAGGGGCTCGCGCCAGCCGAACTGTTCGCCAGGCTCAAGGCGCGCATGCCCGACGG
CGAGGATCTCGTCGTGACCCATGGCGATGCCTGCTTGCCGAATATCATGGTGGAAAATGGCCGCTTTTCT
GGATTCATCGACTGTGGCCGGCTGGGTGTGGCGGACCGCTATCAGGACATAGCGTTGGCTACCCGTGATA
TTGCTGAAGAGCTTGGCGGCGAATGGGCTGACCGCTTCCTCGTGCTTTACGGTATCGCCGCTCCCGATTC
GCAGCGCATCGCCTTCTATCGCCTTCTTGACGAGTTCTTCTGAGCGGGACTCTGGGGTTCGAAATGACCG
ACCAAGCGACGCCCAACCTGCCATCACGAGATTTCGATTCCACCGCCGCCTTCTATGAAAGGTTGGGCTT
CGGAATCGTTTTCCGGGACGCCGGCTGGATGATCCTCCAGCGCGGGGATCTCATGCTGGAGTTCTTCGCC
CACCCCAACTTGTTTATTGCAGCTTATAATGGTTACAAATAAAGCAATAGCATCACAAATTTCACAAATA
AAGCATTTTTTTCACTGCATTCTAGTTGTGGTTTGTCCAAACTCATCAATGTATCTTATCATGTCTGTAT
ACCGTCGACCTCTAGCTAGAGCTTGGCGTAATCATGGTCATAGCTGTTTCCTGTGTGAAATTGTTATCCG
CTCACAATTCCACACAACATACGAGCCGGAAGCATAAAGTGTAAAGCCTGGGGTGCCTAATGAGTGAGCT
AACTCACATTAATTGCGTTGCGCTCACTGCCCGCTTTCCAGTCGGGAAACCTGTCGTGCCAGCTGCATTA
ATGAATCGGCCAACGCGCGGGGAGAGGCGGTTTGCGTATTGGGCGCTCTTCCGCTTCCTCGCTCACTGAC
TCGCTGCGCTCGGTCGTTCGGCTGCGGCGAGCGGTATCAGCTCACTCAAAGGCGGTAATACGGTTATCCA
CAGAATCAGGGGATAACGCAGGAAAGAACATGTGAGCAAAAGGCCAGCAAAAGGCCAGGAACCGTAAAAA
GGCCGCGTTGCTGGCGTTTTTCCATAGGCTCCGCCCCCCTGACGAGCATCACAAAAATCGACGCTCAAGT
CAGAGGTGGCGAAACCCGACAGGACTATAAAGATACCAGGCGTTTCCCCCTGGAAGCTCCCTCGTGCGCT
CTCCTGTTCCGACCCTGCCGCTTACCGGATACCTGTCCGCCTTTCTCCCTTCGGGAAGCGTGGCGCTTTC
TCATAGCTCACGCTGTAGGTATCTCAGTTCGGTGTAGGTCGTTCGCTCCAAGCTGGGCTGTGTGCACGAA
CCCCCCGTTCAGCCCGACCGCTGCGCCTTATCCGGTAACTATCGTCTTGAGTCCAACCCGGTAAGACACG
ACTTATCGCCACTGGCAGCAGCCACTGGTAACAGGATTAGCAGAGCGAGGTATGTAGGCGGTGCTACAGA
GTTCTTGAAGTGGTGGCCTAACTACGGCTACACTAGAAGAACAGTATTTGGTATCTGCGCTCTGCTGAAG
CCAGTTACCTTCGGAAAAAGAGTTGGTAGCTCTTGATCCGGCAAACAAACCACCGCTGGTAGCGGTGGTT
TTTTTGTTTGCAAGCAGCAGATTACGCGCAGAAAAAAAGGATCTCAAGAAGATCCTTTGATCTTTTCTAC
GGGGTCTGACGCTCAGTGGAACGAAAACTCACGTTAAGGGATTTTGGTCATGAGATTATCAAAAAGGATC
TTCACCTAGATCCTTTTAAATTAAAAATGAAGTTTTAAATCAATCTAAAGTATATATGAGTAAACTTGGT
CTGACAGTTACCAATGCTTAATCAGTGAGGCACCTATCTCAGCGATCTGTCTATTTCGTTCATCCATAGT
TGCCTGACTCCCCGTCGTGTAGATAACTACGATACGGGAGGGCTTACCATCTGGCCCCAGTGCTGCAATG
ATACCGCGAGACCCACGCTCACCGGCTCCAGATTTATCAGCAATAAACCAGCCAGCCGGAAGGGCCGAGC
GCAGAAGTGGTCCTGCAACTTTATCCGCCTCCATCCAGTCTATTAATTGTTGCCGGGAAGCTAGAGTAAG
TAGTTCGCCAGTTAATAGTTTGCGCAACGTTGTTGCCATTGCTACAGGCATCGTGGTGTCACGCTCGTCG
TTTGGTATGGCTTCATTCAGCTCCGGTTCCCAACGATCAAGGCGAGTTACATGATCCCCCATGTTGTGCA
AAAAAGCGGTTAGCTCCTTCGGTCCTCCGATCGTTGTCAGAAGTAAGTTGGCCGCAGTGTTATCACTCAT
GGTTATGGCAGCACTGCATAATTCTCTTACTGTCATGCCATCCGTAAGATGCTTTTCTGTGACTGGTGAG
TACTCAACCAAGTCATTCTGAGAATAGTGTATGCGGCGACCGAGTTGCTCTTGCCCGGCGTCAATACGGG
ATAATACCGCGCCACATAGCAGAACTTTAAAAGTGCTCATCATTGGAAAACGTTCTTCGGGGCGAAAACT
CTCAAGGATCTTACCGCTGTTGAGATCCAGTTCGATGTAACCCACTCGTGCACCCAACTGATCTTCAGCA
TCTTTTACTTTCACCAGCGTTTCTGGGTGAGCAAAAACAGGAAGGCAAAATGCCGCAAAAAAGGGAATAA
GGGCGACACGGAAATGTTGAATACTCATACTCTTCCTTTTTCAATATTATTGAAGCATTTATCAGGGTTA
TTGTCTCATGAGCGGATACATATTTGAATGTATTTAGAAAAATAAACAAATAGGGGTTCCGCGCACATTT
CCCCGAAAAGTGCCACCTGACGTC
